Addgene plasmid #97388: PEP102E
Purpose: binary construct of nuclear-targeted sfGFP1-10 for plant expression
Depositing lab: Savithramma Dinesh-Kumar. Depositing organization: University of California, Davis. Publication: Spatiotemporal Monitoring of Pseudomonas syringae Effectors via Type III Secretion Using Split Fluorescent Protein Fragments. Park E, Lee HY, Woo J, Choi D, Dinesh-Kumar SP. Plant Cell. 2017 Jul;29(7):1571-1584. doi: 10.1105/tpc.17.00047. Epub 2017 Jun 14. PubMed 28619883.
Backbone
  Vector backbone: pCAMBIA1380
  Vector type: Plant Expression
  Selectable markers: Hygromycin
Growth in bacteria
  Bacterial resistance: Kanamycin, 50 μg/mL
  Growth temperature: 37°C
  Growth strain: DH5alpha
  Copy number: High Copy
Gene/Insert
  Gene/Insert name: sfGFP1-10OPT
  Species: Synthetic
  Tag / fusion protein: Nuclear target
Terms and licenses: Academic/Nonprofit Terms; Industry Terms: Not Available to Industry
Depositor comments: Addgene’s sequencing results found an insertion of IS4 transposase in this vector not annotated in the original sequence. The depositor has verified that this vector is functional for target gene expression.
How to cite: PEP102E was a gift from Savithramma Dinesh-Kumar (Addgene plasmid # 97388 ; http://n2t.net/addgene:97388 ; RRID:Addgene_97388)
