[The description below was written by a language model from this plasmid's Addgene catalogue record and pLannotate feature annotations shown in this document.]
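Description:
PEP102E is a plant binary (T-DNA) vector built on the pCAMBIA1380 backbone for Agrobacterium-mediated expression of a nuclear-targeted sfGFP1-10OPT, the large non-fluorescent fragment of split superfolder GFP. The backbone carries two replication systems: a high-copy ColE1/pBR322-type ori with the bom mobilisation region for E. coli, and the pVS1 oriV with its RepA replication and StaA stability proteins for maintenance in Agrobacterium. Bacterial selection is by kanamycin (aphA-3 KanR).

Between the nopaline-type left and right border repeats lie two plant cassettes. Next to the left border, a hygromycin phosphotransferase gene driven by the enhanced CaMV 35S promoter and ended by the CaMV poly(A) signal allows hygromycin selection of transformed plant cells. Towards the right border, the annotated superfolder GFP fragment corresponds to the synthetic sfGFP1-10OPT coding sequence, followed by a short His-tag-like fragment and the NOS terminator. The feature table does not annotate the nuclear-targeting signal named in the catalogue, nor any promoter in the roughly 1.5 kb upstream of the GFP fragment, so the promoter driving the insert is not stated in the record.

Repository sequencing found an IS4 transposase insertion absent from the original depositor sequence. It is not annotated by name, though an RNA-OUT feature and an unannotated gap between ori and KanR may relate to such an element. The depositor reports that target gene expression remains functional. sfGFP1-10 fluoresces only when complemented by the GFP11 strand, and the associated work used such split fragments to monitor Pseudomonas syringae type III effectors in plant cells; this version supplies the detector fragment in the nucleus.
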