Features (pLannotate 1.2.2; 17 found; start..end, strand, type, name):
      5..23      +  CDS            9xHis (fragment): 9xHis affinity tag
     58..310     +  terminator     NOS terminator: nopaline synthase terminator and poly(A) signal
    332..356     +  misc_feature   RB T-DNA repeat: right border repeat from nopaline C58 T-DNA
    696..1097    +  CDS            Y4CG_SINFN (fragment): Protein inferred from homology: Swiss-Prot protein existence level 3. From Sinorhizobium fredii (strain NBRC 101917 / NGR234).
   1657..2286    +  CDS            pVS1 StaA: stability protein from the Pseudomonas plasmid pVS1 (Heeb et al., 2000)
   2715..3788    +  CDS            pVS1 RepA: replication protein from the Pseudomonas plasmid pVS1 (Heeb et al., 2000)
   3854..4048    +  rep_origin     pVS1 oriV: origin of replication for the Pseudomonas plasmid pVS1 (Heeb et al., 2000)
   4251..4290    +  CDS            rop (fragment): Rop protein, which maintains plasmids at low copy number; rop
   4392..4532    +  misc_feature   bom: basis of mobility region from pBR322
   4718..5306    -  rep_origin     ori: high-copy-number ColE1/pMB1/pBR322/pUC origin of replication
   5414..5483    -  ncRNA          RNA-OUT: Accession: RF00240 - RNA-OUT
   6731..7525    -  CDS            KanR: aminoglycoside phosphotransferase; aphA-3; confers resistance to kanamycin
   7950..7974    +  misc_feature   LB T-DNA repeat: left border repeat from nopaline C58 T-DNA
   8052..8226    -  polyA_signal   CaMV poly(A) signal: cauliflower mosaic virus polyadenylation signal
   8267..9292    -  CDS            HygR: hygromycin B phosphotransferase confers resistance to hygromycin
   9359..10035   -  promoter       CaMV 35S promoter (enhanced): cauliflower mosaic virus 35S promoter with a duplicated enhancer region
  11534..12172   +  CDS            superfolder GFP (fragment): GFP variant that folds robustly even when fused to poorly folded proteins (Pédelacq et al., 2006)
>Addgene plasmid #97388 | PEP102E | addgene full sequence | sequence record 192884 | Addgene NGS Result
CTAGCCACCACCACCACCACCACGTGTGAATTACAGGTGACCAGCTCGAATTTCCCCGATCGTTCAAACA
TTTGGCAATAAAGTTTCTTAAGATTGAATCCTGTTGCCGGTCTTGCGATGATTATCATATAATTTCTGTT
GAATTACGTTAAGCATGTAATAATTAACATGTAATGCATGACGTTATTTATGAGATGGGTTTTTATGATT
AGAGTCCCGCAATTATACATTTAATACGCGATAGAAAACAAAATATAGCGCGCAAACTAGGATAAATTAT
CGCGCGCGGTGTCATCTATGTTACTAGATCGGGAATTAAACTATCAGTGTTTGACAGGATATATTGGCGG
GTAAACCTAAGAGAAAAGAGCGTTTATTAGAATAATCGGATATTTAAAAGGGCGTGAAAAGGTTTATCCG
TTCGTCCATTTGTATGTGCATGCCAACCACAGGGTTCCCCTCGGGATCAAAGTACTTTGATCCAACCCCT
CCGCTGCTATAGTGCAGTCGGCTTCTGACGTTCAGTGCAGCCGTCTTCTGAAAACGACATGTCGCACAAG
TCCTAAGTTACGCGACAGGCTGCCGCCCTGCCCTTTTCCTGGCGTTTTCTTGTCGCGTGTTTTAGTCGCA
TAAAGTAGAATACTTGCGACTAGAACCGGAGACATTACGCCATGAACAAGAGCGCCGCCGCTGGCCTGCT
GGGCTATGCCCGCGTCAGCACCGACGACCAGGACTTGACCAACCAACGGGCCGAACTGCACGCGGCCGGC
TGCACCAAGCTGTTTTCCGAGAAGATCACCGGCACCAGGCGCGACCGCCCGGAGCTGGCCAGGATGCTTG
ACCACCTACGCCCTGGCGACGTTGTGACAGTGACCAGGCTAGACCGCCTGGCCCGCAGCACCCGCGACCT
ACTGGACATTGCCGAGCGCATCCAGGAGGCCGGCGCGGGCCTGCGTAGCCTGGCAGAGCCGTGGGCCGAC
ACCACCACGCCGGCCGGCCGCATGGTGTTGACCGTGTTCGCCGGCATTGCCGAGTTCGAGCGTTCCCTAA
TCATCGACCGCACCCGGAGCGGGCGCGAGGCCGCCAAGGCCCGAGGCGTGAAGTTTGGCCCCCGCCCTAC
CCTCACCCCGGCACAGATCGCGCACGCCCGCGAGCTGATCGACCAGGAAGGCCGCACCGTGAAAGAGGCG
GCTGCACTGCTTGGCGTGCATCGCTCGACCCTGTACCGCGCACTTGAGCGCAGCGAGGAAGTGACGCCCA
CCGAGGCCAGGCGGCGCGGTGCCTTCCGTGAGGACGCATTGACCGAGGCCGACGCCCTGGCGGCCGCCGA
GAATGAACGCCAAGAGGAACAAGCATGAAACCGCACCAGGACGGCCAGGACGAACCGTTTTTCATTACCG
AAGAGATCGAGGCGGAGATGATCGCGGCCGGGTACGTGTTCGAGCCGCCCGCGCACGTCTCAACCGTGCG
GCTGCATGAAATCCTGGCCGGTTTGTCTGATGCCAAGCTGGCGGCCTGGCCGGCCAGCTTGGCCGCTGAA
GAAACCGAGCGCCGCCGTCTAAAAAGGTGATGTGTATTTGAGTAAAACAGCTTGCGTCATGCGGTCGCTG
CGTATATGATGCGATGAGTAAATAAACAAATACGCAAGGGGAACGCATGAAGGTTATCGCTGTACTTAAC
CAGAAAGGCGGGTCAGGCAAGACGACCATCGCAACCCATCTAGCCCGCGCCCTGCAACTCGCCGGGGCCG
ATGTTCTGTTAGTCGATTCCGATCCCCAGGGCAGTGCCCGCGATTGGGCGGCCGTGCGGGAAGATCAACC
GCTAACCGTTGTCGGCATCGACCGCCCGACGATTGACCGCGACGTGAAGGCCATCGGCCGGCGCGACTTC
GTAGTGATCGACGGAGCGCCCCAGGCGGCGGACTTGGCTGTGTCCGCGATCAAGGCAGCCGACTTCGTGC
TGATTCCGGTGCAGCCAAGCCCTTACGACATATGGGCCACCGCCGACCTGGTGGAGCTGGTTAAGCAGCG
CATTGAGGTCACGGATGGAAGGCTACAAGCGGCCTTTGTCGTGTCGCGGGCGATCAAAGGCACGCGCATC
GGCGGTGAGGTTGCCGAGGCGCTGGCCGGGTACGAGCTGCCCATTCTTGAGTCCCGTATCACGCAGCGCG
TGAGCTACCCAGGCACTGCCGCCGCCGGCACAACCGTTCTTGAATCAGAACCCGAGGGCGACGCTGCCCG
CGAGGTCCAGGCGCTGGCCGCTGAAATTAAATCAAAACTCATTTGAGTTAATGAGGTAAAGAGAAAATGA
GCAAAAGCACAAACACGCTAAGTGCCGGCCGTCCGAGCGCACGCAGCAGCAAGGCTGCAACGTTGGCCAG
CCTGGCAGACACGCCAGCCATGAAGCGGGTCAACTTTCAGTTGCCGGCGGAGGATCACACCAAGCTGAAG
ATGTACGCGGTACGCCAAGGCAAGACCATTACCGAGCTGCTATCTGAATACATCGCGCAGCTACCAGAGT
AAATGAGCAAATGAATAAATGAGTAGATGAATTTTAGCGGCTAAAGGAGGCGGCATGGAAAATCAAGAAC
AACCAGGCACCGACGCCGTGGAATGCCCCATGTGTGGAGGAACGGGCGGTTGGCCAGGCGTAAGCGGCTG
GGTTGCCTGCCGGCCCTGCAATGGCACTGGAACCCCCAAGCCCGAGGAATCGGCGTGAGCGGTCGCAAAC
CATCCGGCCCGGTACAAATCGGCGCGGCGCTGGGTGATGACCTGGTGGAGAAGTTGAAGGCCGCGCAGGC
CGCCCAGCGGCAACGCATCGAGGCAGAAGCACGCCCCGGTGAATCGTGGCAAGCGGCCGCTGATCGAATC
CGCAAAGAATCCCGGCAACCGCCGGCAGCCGGTGCGCCGTCGATTAGGAAGCCGCCCAAGGGCGACGAGC
AACCAGATTTTTTCGTTCCGATGCTCTATGACGTGGGCACCCGCGATAGTCGCAGCATCATGGACGTGGC
CGTTTTCCGTCTGTCGAAGCGTGACCGACGAGCTGGCGAGGTGATCCGCTACGAGCTTCCAGACGGGCAC
GTAGAGGTTTCCGCAGGGCCGGCCGGCATGGCCAGTGTGTGGGATTACGACCTGGTACTGATGGCGGTTT
CCCATCTAACCGAATCCATGAACCGATACCGGGAAGGGAAGGGAGACAAGCCCGGCCGCGTGTTCCGTCC
ACACGTTGCGGACGTACTCAAGTTCTGCCGGCGAGCCGATGGCGGAAAGCAGAAAGACGACCTGGTAGAA
ACCTGCATTCGGTTAAACACCACGCACGTTGCCATGCAGCGTACGAAGAAGGCCAAGAACGGCCGCCTGG
TGACGGTATCCGAGGGTGAAGCCTTGATTAGCCGCTACAAGATCGTAAAGAGCGAAACCGGGCGGCCGGA
GTACATCGAGATCGAGCTAGCTGATTGGATGTACCGCGAGATCACAGAAGGCAAGAACCCGGACGTGCTG
ACGGTTCACCCCGATTACTTTTTGATCGATCCCGGCATCGGCCGTTTTCTCTACCGCCTGGCACGCCGCG
CCGCAGGCAAGGCAGAAGCCAGATGGTTGTTCAAGACGATCTACGAACGCAGTGGCAGCGCCGGAGAGTT
CAAGAAGTTCTGTTTCACCGTGCGCAAGCTGATCGGGTCAAATGACCTGCCGGAGTACGATTTGAAGGAG
GAGGCGGGGCAGGCTGGCCCGATCCTAGTCATGCGCTACCGCAACCTGATCGAGGGCGAAGCATCCGCCG
GTTCCTAATGTACGGAGCAGATGCTAGGGCAAATTGCCCTAGCAGGGGAAAAAGGTCGAAAAGGTCTCTT
TCCTGTGGATAGCACGTACATTGGGAACCCAAAGCCGTACATTGGGAACCGGAACCCGTACATTGGGAAC
CCAAAGCCGTACATTGGGAACCGGTCACACATGTAAGTGACTGATATAAAAGAGAAAAAAGGCGATTTTT
CCGCCTAAAACTCTTTAAAACTTATTAAAACTCTTAAAACCCGCCTGGCCTGTGCATAACTGTCTGGCCA
GCGCACAGCCGAAGAGCTGCAAAAAGCGCCTACCCTTCGGTCGCTGCGCTCCCTACGCCCCGCCGCTTCG
CGTCGGCCTATCGCGGCCGCTGGCCGCTCAAAAATGGCTGGCCTACGGCCAGGCAATCTACCAGGGCGCG
GACAAGCCGCGCCGTCGCCACTCGACCGCCGGCGCCCACATCAAGGCACCCTGCCTCGCGCGTTTCGGTG
ATGACGGTGAAAACCTCTGACACATGCAGCTCCCGGAGACGGTCACAGCTTGTCTGTAAGCGGATGCCGG
GAGCAGACAAGCCCGTCAGGGCGCGTCAGCGGGTGTTGGCGGGTGTCGGGGCGCAGCCATGACCCAGTCA
CGTAGCGATAGCGGAGTGTATACTGGCTTAACTATGCGGCATCAGAGCAGATTGTACTGAGAGTGCACCA
TATGCGGTGTGAAATACCGCACAGATGCGTAAGGAGAAAATACCGCATCAGGCGCTCTTCCGCTTCCTCG
CTCACTGACTCGCTGCGCTCGGTCGTTCGGCTGCGGCGAGCGGTATCAGCTCACTCAAAGGCGGTAATAC
GGTTATCCACAGAATCAGGGGATAACGCAGGAAAGAACATGTGAGCAAAAGGCCAGCAAAAGGCCAGGAA
CCGTAAAAAGGCCGCGTTGCTGGCGTTTTTCCATAGGCTCCGCCCCCCTGACGAGCATCACAAAAATCGA
CGCTCAAGTCAGAGGTGGCGAAACCCGACAGGACTATAAAGATACCAGGCGTTTCCCCCTGGAAGCTCCC
TCGTGCGCTCTCCTGTTCCGACCCTGCCGCTTACCGGATACCTGTCCGCCTTTCTCCCTTCGGGAAGCGT
GGCGCTTTCTCATAGCTCACGCTGTAGGTATCTCAGTTCGGTGTAGGTCGTTCGCTCCAAGCTGGGCTGT
GTGCACGAACCCCCCGTTCAGCCCGACCGCTGCGCCTTATCCGGTAACTATCGTCTTGAGTCCAACCCGG
TAAGACACGACTTATCGCCACTGGCAGCAGCCACTGGTAACAGGATTAGCAGAGCGAGGTATGTAGGCGG
TGCTACAGAGTTCTTGAAGTGGTGGCCTAACTACGGCTACACTAGAAGGACAGTATTTGGTATCTGCGCT
CTGCTGAAGCCAGTTACCTTCGGAAAAAGAGTTGGTAGCTCTTGATCCGGCAAACAAACCACCGCTGGTA
GCGGTGGTTTTTTTGTTTGCAAGCAGCAGATTACGCGCAGAAAAAAAGGATCTCAAGAAGATCCTTTGAT
CTTTTCTACGGGGTCTGACGCTCAGTGGAACGAAAACTCACGTTAAGGGCTGATGAATCCCCTAATGATT
TTGGTAAAAATCATTAAGTTAAGGTGGATACACATCTTGTCATATGATCAAATGGTTTCGCGAAAAATCA
ATAATCAGACAACAAGATGTGCGAACTCGATATTTTACACGACTCTCTTTACCAATTCTGCCCCGAATTA
CACTTAAAACGACTCAACAGCTTAACGTTGGCTTGCCACGCATTACTTGACTGTAAAACTCTCACTCTTA
CCGAACTTGGCCGTAACCTGCCAACCAAAGCGAGAACAAAACATAACATCAAACGAATCGACCGATTGTT
AGGTAATCGTCACCTCCACAAAGAGCGACTCGCTGTATACCGTTGGCATGCTAGCTTTATCTGTTCGGGC
AATACGATGCCCATTGTACTTGTTGACTGGTCTGATATTCGTGAGCAAAAACGACTTATGGTATTGCGAG
CTTCAGTCGCACTACACGGTCGTTCTGTTACTCTTTATGAGAAAGCGTTCCCGCTTTCAGAGCAATGTTC
AAAGAAAGCTCATGACCAATTTCTAGCCGACCTTGCGAGCATTCTACCGAGTAACACCACACCGCTCATT
GTCAGTGATGCTGGCTTTAAAGTGCCATGGTATAAATCCGTTGAGAAGCTGGGTTGGTACTGGTTAAGTC
GAGTAAGAGGAAAAGTACAATATGCAGACCTAGGAGCGGAAAACTGGAAACCTATCAGCAACTTACATGA
TATGTCATCTAGTCACTCAAAGACTTTAGGCTATAAGAGGCTGACTAAAAGCAATCCAATCTCATGCCAA
ATTCTATTGTATAAATCTCGCTCTAAAGGCCGAAAAAATCAGCGCTCGACACGGACTCATTGTCACCACC
CGTCACCTAAAATCTACTCAGCGTCGGCAAAGGAGCCATGGGTTCTAGCAACTAACTTACCTGTTGAAAT
TCGAACACCCAAACAACTTGTTAATATCTATTCGAAGCGAATGCAGATTGAAGAAACCTTCCGAGACTTG
AAAAGTCCTGCCTACGGACTAGGCCTACGCCATAGCCGAACGAGCAGCTCAGAGCGTTTTGATATCATGC
TGCTAATCGCCCTGATGCTTCAACTAACATGTTGGCTTGCGGGCGTTCATGCTCAGAAACAAGGTTGGGA
CAAGCACTTCCAGGCTAACACAGTCAGAAATCGAAACGTACTCTCAACAGTTCGCTTAGGCATGGAAGTT
TTGCGGCATTCTGGCTACACAATAACAAGGGAAGACTTACTCGTGGCTGCAACCCTACTAGCTCAAAATT
TATTCACACATGGTTACGCTTTGGGGAAATTATGAGGGGATCTCTCAGCGTTAAGGGATTTTGGTCATGC
ATTCTAGGTACTAAAACAATTCATCCAGTAAAATATAATATTTTATTTTCTCCCAATCAGGCTTGATCCC
CAGTAAGTCAAAAAATAGCTCGACATACTGTTCTTCCCCGATATCCTCCCTGATCGACCGGACGCAGAAG
GCAATGTCATACCACTTGTCCGCCCTGCCGCTTCTCCCAAGATCAATAAAGCCACTTACTTTGCCATCTT
TCACAAAGATGTTGCTGTCTCCCAGGTCGCCGTGGGAAAAGACAAGTTCCTCTTCGGGCTTTTCCGTCTT
TAAAAAATCATACAGCTCGCGCGGATCTTTAAATGGAGTGTCTTCTTCCCAGTTTTCGCAATCCACATCG
GCCAGATCGTTATTCAGTAAGTAATCCAATTCGGCTAAGCGGCTGTCTAAGCTATTCGTATAGGGACAAT
CCGATATGTCGATGGAGTGAAAGAGCCTGATGCACTCCGCATACAGCTCGATAATCTTTTCAGGGCTTTG
TTCATCTTCATACTCTTCCGAGCAAAGGACGCCATCGGCCTCACTCATGAGCAGATTGCTCCAGCCATCA
TGCCGTTCAAAGTGCAGGACCTTTGGAACAGGCAGCTTTCCTTCCAGCCATAGCATCATGTCCTTTTCCC
GTTCCACATCATAGGTGGTCCCTTTATACCGGCTGTCCGTCATTTTTAAATATAGGTTTTCATTTTCTCC
CACCAGCTTATATACCTTAGCAGGAGACATTCCTTCCGTATCTTTTACGCAGCGGTATTTTTCGATCAGT
TTTTTCAATTCCGGTGATATTCTCATTTTAGCCATTTATTATTTCCTTCCTCTTTTCTACAGTATTTAAA
GATACCCCAAGAAGCTAATTATAACAAGACGAACTCCAATTCACTGTTCCTTGCATTCTAAAACCTTAAA
TACCAGAAAACAGCTTTTTCAAAGTTGTTTTCAAAGTTGGCGTATAACATAGTATCGACGGAGCCGATTT
TGAAACCGCGGTGATCACAGGCAGCAACGCTCTGTCATCGTTACAATCAACATGCTACCCTCCGCGAGAT
CATCCGTGTTTCAAACCCGGCAGCTTAGTTGCCGTTCTTCCGAATAGCATCGGTAACATGAGCAAAGTCT
GCCGCCTTACAACGGCTCTCCCGCTGACGCCGTCCCGGACTGATGGGCTGCCTGTATCGAGTGGTGATTT
TGTGCCGAGCTGCCGGTCGGGGAGCTGTTGGCTGGCTGGTGGCAGGATATATTGTGGTGTAAACAAATTG
ACGCTTAGACAACTTAATAACACATTGCGGACGTTTTTAATGTACTGAATTAACGCCGAATTAATTCGGG
GGATCTGGATTTTAGTACTGGATTTTGGTTTTAGGAATTAGAAATTTTATTGATAGAAGTATTTTACAAA
TACAAATACATACTAAGGGTTTCTTATATGCTCAACACATGAGCGAAACCCTATAGGAACCCTAATTCCC
TTATCTGGGAACTACTCACACATTATTATGGAGAAACTCGAGCTTGTCGATCGACAGATCCCGGTCGGCA
TCTACTCTATTTCTTTGCCCTCGGACGAGTGCTGGGGCGTCGGTTTCCACTATCGGCGAGTACTTCTACA
CAGCCATCGGTCCAGACGGCCGCGCTTCTGCGGGCGATTTGTGTACGCCCGACAGTCCCGGCTCCGGATC
GGACGATTGCGTCGCATCGACCCTGCGCCCAAGCTGCATCATCGAAATTGCCGTCAACCAAGCTCTGATA
GAGTTGGTCAAGACCAATGCGGAGCATATACGCCCGGAGTCGTGGCGATCCTGCAAGCTCCGGATGCCTC
CGCTCGAAGTAGCGCGTCTGCTGCTCCATACAAGCCAACCACGGCCTCCAGAAGAAGATGTTGGCGACCT
CGTATTGGGAATCCCCGAACATCGCCTCGCTCCAGTCAATGACCGCTGTTATGCGGCCATTGTCCGTCAG
GACATTGTTGGAGCCGAAATCCGCGTGCACGAGGTGCCGGACTTCGGGGCAGTCCTCGGCCCAAAGCATC
AGCTCATCGAGAGCCTGCGCGACGGACGCACTGACGGTGTCGTCCATCACAGTTTGCCAGTGATACACAT
GGGGATCAGCAATCGCGCATATGAAATCACGCCATGTAGTGTATTGACCGATTCCTTGCGGTCCGAATGG
GCCGAACCCGCTCGTCTGGCTAAGATCGGCCGCAGCGATCGCATCCATAGCCTCCGCGACCGGTTGTAGA
ACAGCGGGCAGTTCGGTTTCAGGCAGGTCTTGCAACGTGACACCCTGTGAACGGCGGGAGATGCAATAGG
TCAGGCTCTCGCTAAACTCCCCAATGTCAAGCACTTCCGGAATCGGGAGCGCGGCCGATGCAAAGTGCCG
ATAAACATAACGATCTTTGTAGAAACCATCGGCGCAGCTATTTACCCGCAGGACATATCCACGCCCTCCT
ACATCGAAGCTGAAAGCACGAGATTCTTCGCCCTCCGAGAGCTGCATCAGGTCGGAGACGCTGTCGAACT
TTTCGATCAGAAACTTCTCGACAGACGTCGCGGTGAGTTCAGGCTTTTTCATATCTCATTGCCCCCCGGA
TCTGCGAAAGCTCGAGAGAGATAGATTTGTAGAGAGAGACTGGTGATTTCAGCGTGTCCTCTCCAAATGA
AATGAACTTCCTTATATAGAGGAAGGGTCTTGCGAAGGATAGTGGGATTGTGCGTCATCCCTTACGTCAG
TGGAGATATCACATCAATCCACTTGCTTTGAAGACGTGGTTGGAACGTCTTCTTTTTCCACGATGCTCCT
CGTGGGTGGGGGTCCATCTTTGGGACCACTGTCGGCAGAGGCATCTTGAACGATAGCCTTTCCTTTATCG
CAATGATGGCATTTGTAGGTGCCACCTTCCTTTTCTACTGTCCTTTTGATGAAGTGACAGATAGCTGGGC
AATGGAATCCGAGGAGGTTTCCCGATATTACCCTTTGTTGAAAAGTCTCAATAGCCCTTTGGTCTTCTGA
GACTGTATCTTTGATATTCTTGGAGTAGACGAGAGTGTCGTGCTCCACCATGTTCACATCAATCCACTTG
CTTTGAAGACGTGGTTGGAACGTCTTCTTTTTCCACGATGCTCCTCGTGGGTGGGGGTCCATCTTTGGGA
CCACTGTCGGCAGAGGCATCTTGAACGATAGCCTTTCCTTTATCGCAATGATGGCATTTGTAGGTGCCAC
CTTCCTTTTCTACTGTCCTTTTGATGAAGTGACAGATAGCTGGGCAATGGAATCCGAGGAGGTTTCCCGA
TATTACCCTTTGTTGAAAAGTCTCAATAGCCCTTTGGTCTTCTGAGACTGTATCTTTGATATTCTTGGAG
TAGACGAGAGTGTCGTGCTCCACCATGTTGGGCCCGGCGCGCCGAATTCCCGGGGATCCACTAGTAACGG
CCGCCAGTGTGCTGGAATTCAGGATCAGAAGCTTGATCAGGATATTCTTGTTTAAGATGTTGAACTCTAT
GGAGGTTTGTATGAACTGATGATCTAGGACCGGATAAGTTCCCTTCTTCATAGCGAACTTATTCAAAGAA
TGTTTTGTGTATCATTCTTGTTACATTGTTATTAATGAAAAAATATTATTGGTCATTGGACTGAACACGA
GTGTTAAATATGGACCAGGCCCCAAATAAGATCCATTGATATATGAATTAAATAACAAGAATAAATCGAG
TCACCAAACCACTTGCCTTTTTTAACGAGACTTGTTCACCAACTTGATACAAAAGTCATTATCCTATGCA
AATCAATAATCATACAAAAATATCCAATAACACTAAAAAATTAAAAGAAATGGATAATTTCACAATATGT
TATACGATAAAGAAGTTACTTTTCCAAGAAATTCACTGATTTTATAAGCCCACTTGCATTAGATAAATGG
CAAAAAAAAACAAAAAGGAAAAGAAATAAAGCACGAAGAATTCTAGAAAATACGAAATACGCTTCAATGC
AGTGGGACCCACGGTTCAATTATTGCCAATTTTCAGCTCCACCGTATATTTAAAAAATAAAACGATAATG
CTAAAAAAATATAAATCGTAACGATCGTTAAATCTCAACGGCTGGATCTTATGACGACCGTTAGAAATTG
TGGTTGTCGACGAGTCAGTAATAAACGGCGTCAAAGTGGTTGCAGCCGGCACACACGAGTCGTGTTTATC
AACTCAAAGCACAAATACTTTTCCTCAACCTAAAAATAAGGCAATTAGCCAAAAACAACTTTGCGTGTAA
ACAACGCTCAATACACGTGTCATTTTATTATTAGCTATTGCTTCACCGCCTTAGCTTTCTCGTGACCTAG
TCGTCCTCGTCTTTTCTTCTTCTTCTTCTATAAAACAATACCCAAAGAGCTCTTCTTCTTCACAATTCAG
ATTTCAATTTCTCAAAATCTTAAAAACTTTCTCTCAATTCTCTCTACCGTGATCAAGGTAAATTTCTGTG
TTCCTTATTCTCTCAAAATCTTCGATTTTGTTTTCGTTCGATCCCAATTTCGTATATGTTCTTTGGTTTA
GATTCTGTTAATCTTAGATCGAAGACGATTTTCTGGGTTTGATCGTTAGATATCATCTTAATTCTCGATT
AGGGTTTCATAAATATCATCCGATTTGTTCAAATAATTTGAGTTTTGTCGAATAATTACTCTTCGATTTG
TGATTTCTATCTAGATCTGGTGTTAGTTTCTAGTTTGTGCGATCGAATTTGTCGATTAATCTGAGTTTTT
CTGATTAACAGATGCTCGACCTGCAGATGCCAAAGAAAAAGCGGAAAGTCGGAAGCAAAGGAGAAGAACT
TTTCACTGGAGTTGTCCCAATTCTTGTTGAATTAGATGGTGATGTTAATGGGCACAAATTTTCTGTCCGT
GGAGAGGGTGAAGGTGATGCTACAATTGGAAAACTCACCCTTAAATTTATTTGCACTACTGGAAAACTAC
CTGTTCCATGGCCAACACTTGTCACTACTCTGACCTATGGTGTTCAATGCTTTTCCCGTTATCCGGATCA
CATGAAACGGCATGACTTTTTCAAGAGTGCCATGCCCGAAGGTTATGTACAGGAACGCACTATATCTTTC
AAAGATGACGGGAAATACAAGACGCGTGCTGTCGTCAAGTTTGAAGGTGATACCCTTGTTAATCGTATCG
AGTTAAAAGGTACTGATTTTAAAGAAGATGGAAACATTCTCGGACACAAACTCGAGTACAACTTTAACTC
ACACAATGTATACATCACGGCAGACAAACAAAAGAATGGAATCAAAGCTAACTTCACCGTTCGCCACAAC
GTTGAAGATGGTTCCGTTCAACTAGCAGACCATTATCAACAAAATACTCCAATTGGCGATGGCCCTGTCC
TTTTACCAGACAACCATTACCTGTCGACACAAACTGTCCTTTCGAAAGATCCCAACGAAAAGTGAGTTAA
CG
